Addgene plasmid #242393: pCMV CHMP2B-L4D,F5D-V82E-3XHA
Purpose: Expression of a CHMP2B membrane binding mutant (L4D F5D) with a V82E mutation and a 3xHA tag.
Depositing lab: Franz-Ulrich Hartl. Depositing organization: Max Planck Institute of Biochemistry. Publication: alpha-Synuclein aggregates inhibit ESCRT-III through sequestration and collateral degradation. Sitron CS, Trinkaus VA, Galesic A, Garhammer M, Yuste-Checa P, Dransfeld U, Feigenbutz D, Zhang J, Ivashko L, Dudanova I, Harper JW, Hartl FU. Mol Cell. 2025 Sep 18;85(18):3505-3523.e17. doi: 10.1016/j.molcel.2025.08.022. Epub 2025 Sep 10. PubMed 40934925.
Backbone
  Vector backbone: pHM6
  Backbone size w/o insert (bp): 5450
  Vector type: Mammalian Expression
  Selectable markers: Neomycin (select with G418)
Growth in bacteria
  Bacterial resistance: Ampicillin, 100 μg/mL
  Growth temperature: 37°C
  Growth strain: DH5alpha
  Copy number: High Copy
Gene/Insert
  Gene/Insert name: CHMP2B
  Species: H. sapiens (human)
  Mutation: L4D F5D V82E
  Entrez Gene: CHMP2B (a.k.a. ALS17, CHMP2.5, DMT1, FTDALS7, VPS2-2, VPS2B)
  Promoter: CMV
  Tag / fusion protein: 3xHA (C terminal on insert)
  Cloning method: Gibson Cloning
  Sequencing primers: 5′ cgcaaatgggcggtaggcgtg
Terms and licenses: Academic/Nonprofit Terms; Industry Terms: Not Available to Industry
Depositor comments: Please visit https://doi.org/10.1101/2025.01.13.632710 for bioRxiv preprint.
How to cite: pCMV CHMP2B-L4D,F5D-V82E-3XHA was a gift from Franz-Ulrich Hartl (Addgene plasmid # 242393 ; http://n2t.net/addgene:242393 ; RRID:Addgene_242393)
