[The description below was written by a language model from this plasmid's Addgene catalogue record and pLannotate feature annotations shown in this document.]
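Description:
pCMV CHMP2B-L4D,F5D-V82E-3XHA is a mammalian expression plasmid built on the pHM6 backbone that drives production of a mutant form of human CHMP2B, a core subunit of the ESCRT-III membrane-remodelling complex involved in multivesicular body formation and endosomal cargo sorting. The full sequenced record is about 6.1 kb. In bacteria the plasmid is maintained at high copy through a ColE1/pUC-type origin and selected with ampicillin via the β-lactamase gene and its native promoter. An f1 origin is also present, along with small remnants of lac regulatory sequence and a pBR322 bom fragment carried over from the backbone.

The expression cassette consists of the human cytomegalovirus immediate-early enhancer and promoter, the CHMP2B coding sequence, a C-terminal 3xHA epitope tag and the bovine growth hormone polyadenylation signal. The automated annotation detects only a fragment of the 3xHA tag, whereas the catalogue entry lists a complete triple tag. T7 and SP6 promoters flank the insert and could serve for in vitro transcription or as sequencing priming sites. The insert, introduced by Gibson assembly, carries three substitutions. L4D and F5D are described as abolishing membrane binding, and V82E is an additional change whose functional consequence the record does not explain. A separate SV40 early promoter drives the neomycin phosphotransferase gene, terminated by an SV40 poly(A) signal, allowing G418 selection of stably transfected mammalian cells.

The construct is intended for transient or stable expression of HA-detectable, membrane-binding-deficient CHMP2B. It was deposited with a study of how alpha-synuclein aggregates inhibit ESCRT-III through sequestration and collateral degradation.
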