Features (pLannotate 1.2.2; 22 found; start..end, strand, type, name):
     16..68      -  misc_feature   bom (fragment): basis of mobility region from pBR322
    223..602     +  enhancer       CMV enhancer: human cytomegalovirus immediate early enhancer
    603..806     +  promoter       CMV promoter: human cytomegalovirus (CMV) immediate early promoter
    802..835     +  LTR            5' LTR (truncated) (fragment): truncated 5' long terminal repeat (LTR) from HIV-1
    851..869     +  promoter       T7 promoter: promoter for bacteriophage T7 RNA polymerase
    889..1527    +  CDS            CHMP2B: CHM2B_HUMAN - Experimental evidence at protein level: Swiss-Prot protein existence level 1. Probable core component of the endosomal sorting required for transport complex III (ESCRT-III) which is involved in multivesicular bodies (MVBs) formation and sorting of endosomal cargo proteins into MVBs. MVBs contain intraluminal vesicles (ILVs) that are generated by invagination and scission from the limiting membrane of the endosome and mostly are delivered to lysosomes enabling degradation of membrane proteins, such as stimulated growth factor receptors, lysosomal enzymes and lipids. The MVB pathw
   1600..1623    +  CDS            3xHA (fragment): three tandem HA epitope tags
   1636..1654    -  promoter       SP6 promoter: promoter for bacteriophage SP6 RNA polymerase
   1680..1904    +  polyA_signal   bGH poly(A) signal: bovine growth hormone polyadenylation signal
   1908..1929    +  promoter       SV40 promoter (fragment): SV40 enhancer and early promoter
   1950..2378    +  rep_origin     f1 ori (sequence partly withheld): f1 bacteriophage origin of replication; arrow indicates direction of (+) strand synthesis
   2392..2721    +  promoter       SV40 promoter: SV40 enhancer and early promoter
   2788..3579    +  CDS            neo: KKA2_KLEPN - Also known as kan, nptII. Experimental evidence at protein level: Swiss-Prot protein existence level 1. Resistance to kanamycin, neomycin, paromomycin, ribostamycin, butirosin and gentamicin B. From Klebsiella pneumoniae.
   3603..3761    +  CDS            ble (fragment): BLE_KLEPN - Experimental evidence at protein level: Swiss-Prot protein existence level 1. Binding protein with a strong affinity to the bleomycin family of antibiotics. Binds to CL990; an antimitotic-antibiotic compound. From Klebsiella pneumoniae.
   3756..3877    +  polyA_signal   SV40 poly(A) signal: SV40 polyadenylation signal
   3950..3966    -  protein_bind   lac operator: The lac repressor binds to the lac operator to inhibit transcription in E. coli. This inhibition can be relieved by adding lactose or isopropyl-β-D-thiogalactopyranoside (IPTG). lac repressor encoded by lacI
   3974..4004    -  promoter       lac promoter: promoter for the E. coli lac operon
   4019..4040    -  protein_bind   CAP binding site: CAP binding activates transcription in the presence of cAMP. E. coli catabolite activator protein
   4053..4145    -  CDS            lacI (fragment): lac repressor; lacI; The lac repressor binds to the lac operator to inhibit transcription in E. coli. This inhibition can be relieved by adding lactose or isopropyl-β-D-thiogalactopyranoside (IPTG).
   4328..4916    -  rep_origin     ori: high-copy-number ColE1/pMB1/pBR322/pUC origin of replication
   5087..5947    -  CDS            AmpR: β-lactamase; bla; confers resistance to ampicillin, carbenicillin, and related antibiotics
   5948..6052    -  promoter       AmpR promoter: bla
>Addgene plasmid #242393 | pCMV CHMP2B-L4D,F5D-V82E-3XHA | addgene full sequence | sequence record 486097 | Addgene NGS Result
GATCTCCCGATCCCCTATGGTGCACTCTCAGTACAATCTGCTCTGATGCCGCATAGTTAAGCCAGTATCT
GCTCCCTGCTTGTGTGTTGGAGGTCGCTGAGTAGTGCGCGAGCAAAATTTAAGCTACAACAAGGCAAGGC
TTGACCGACAATTGCATGAAGAATCTGCTTAGGGTTAGGCGTTTTGCGCTGCTTCGCGATGTACGGGCCA
GATATACGCGTTGACATTGATTATTGACTAGTTATTAATAGTAATCAATTACGGGGTCATTAGTTCATAG
CCCATATATGGAGTTCCGCGTTACATAACTTACGGTAAATGGCCCGCCTGGCTGACCGCCCAACGACCCC
CGCCCATTGACGTCAATAATGACGTATGTTCCCATAGTAACGCCAATAGGGACTTTCCATTGACGTCAAT
GGGTGGAGTATTTACGGTAAACTGCCCACTTGGCAGTACATCAAGTGTATCATATGCCAAGTACGCCCCC
TATTGACGTCAATGACGGTAAATGGCCCGCCTGGCATTATGCCCAGTACATGACCTTATGGGACTTTCCT
ACTTGGCAGTACATCTACGTATTAGTCATCGCTATTACCATGGTGATGCGGTTTTGGCAGTACATCAATG
GGCGTGGATAGCGGTTTGACTCACGGGGATTTCCAAGTCTCCACCCCATTGACGTCAATGGGAGTTTGTT
TTGGCACCAAAATCAACGGGACTTTCCAAAATGTCGTAACAACTCCGCCCCATTGACGCAAATGGGCGGT
AGGCGTGTACGGTGGGAGGTCTATATAAGCAGAGCTCTCTGGCTAACTAGAGAACCCACTGCTTACTGGC
TTATCGAAATTAATACGACTCACTATAGGGAGACCCAAGCTGGAGACCATGGCGTCCGACGACAAGAAGA
AAACCGTGGATGATGTAATAAAGGAACAGAATCGAGAGTTACGAGGTACACAGAGGGCTATAATCAGAGA
TCGAGCAGCTTTAGAGAAACAAGAAAAACAGCTGGAATTAGAAATTAAGAAAATGGCCAAGATTGGTAAT
AAGGAAGCTTGCAAAGTTTTAGCCAAACAACTTGTGCATCTACGGAAACAGAAGACGAGAACTTTTGCTG
TAAGTTCAAAAGAAACTTCTATGTCTACACAAACAAAAGTGATGAATTCCCAAATGAAGATGGCTGGAGC
AATGTCTACCACAGCAAAAACAATGCAGGCAGTTAACAAGAAGATGGATCCACAAAAGACATTACAAACA
ATGCAGAATTTCCAGAAGGAAAACATGAAAATGGAAATGACTGAAGAAATGATCAATGATACACTTGATG
ACATCTTTGACGGTTCTGATGACGAAGAAGAAAGCCAGGATATTGTGAATCAAGTTCTTGATGAAATTGG
AATTGAAATTTCTGGAAAGATGGCCAAAGCTCCATCAGCTGCTCGAAGCTTACCATCTGCCTCTACTTCA
AAGGCTACAATCTCAGATGAAGAGATTGAACGGCAACTCAAGGCTTTAGGAGTAGATGGAGGATCCTACC
CATACGACGTCCCAGACTACGCTGGATACCCGTATGATGTTCCGGATTACGCTGGCTACCCATATGACGT
TCCGGATTACGCTTGAGGGCCCTATTCTATAGTGTCACCTAAATGCTAGAGCTCGCTGATCAGCCTCGAC
TGTGCCTTCTAGTTGCCAGCCATCTGTTGTTTGCCCCTCCCCCGTGCCTTCCTTGACCCTGGAAGGTGCC
ACTCCCACTGTCCTTTCCTAATAAAATGAGGAAATTGCATCGCATTGTCTGAGTAGGTGTCATTCTATTC
TGGGGGGTGGGGTGGGGCAGGACAGCAAGGGGGAGGATTGGGAAGACAATAGCAGGCATGCTGGGGATGC
GGTGGGCTCTATGGCTTCTGAGGCGGAAAGAACCAGCTGGGGCTCTAGGGGGTATCCCC
[124 nt withheld, positions 1950-2073]
C
[91 nt withheld, positions 2075-2165]
A
[49 nt withheld, positions 2167-2215]
CCTTTGACGTTGGAGTCCACGTTCTTT
[37 nt withheld, positions 2243-2279]
ACCCTATCTCGGTCTATTCTTTTGATTTATAAGGGATTTTGCCGATTTCGGCCTATTGGTTAAAAAATGA
GCTGATTTAACAAAAATTTAACGCGAATTAATTCTGTGGAATGTGTGTCAGTTAGGGTGTGGAAAGTCCC
CAGGCTCCCCAGCAGGCAGAAGTATGCAAAGCATGCATCTCAATTAGTCAGCAACCAGGTGTGGAAAGTC
CCCAGGCTCCCCAGCAGGCAGAAGTATGCAAAGCATGCATCTCAATTAGTCAGCAACCATAGTCCCGCCC
CTAACTCCGCCCATCCCGCCCCTAACTCCGCCCAGTTCCGCCCATTCTCCGCCCCATGGCTGACTAATTT
TTTTTATTTATGCAGAGGCCGAGGCCGCCTCTGCCTCTGAGCTATTCCAGAAGTAGTGAGGAGGCTTTTT
TGGAGGCCTAGGCTTTTGCAAAAAGCTCCCGGGAGCTTGTATATCCATTTTCGGATCTGATCAAGAGACA
GGATGAGGATCGTTTCGCATGATTGAACAAGATGGATTGCACGCAGGTTCTCCGGCCGCTTGGGTGGAGA
GGCTATTCGGCTATGACTGGGCACAACAGACAATCGGCTGCTCTGATGCCGCCGTGTTCCGGCTGTCAGC
GCAGGGGCGCCCGGTTCTTTTTGTCAAGACCGACCTGTCCGGTGCCCTGAATGAACTGCAGGACGAGGCA
GCGCGGCTATCGTGGCTGGCCACGACGGGCGTTCCTTGCGCAGCTGTGCTCGACGTTGTCACTGAAGCGG
GAAGGGACTGGCTGCTATTGGGCGAAGTGCCGGGGCAGGATCTCCTGTCATCTCACCTTGCTCCTGCCGA
GAAAGTATCCATCATGGCTGATGCAATGCGGCGGCTGCATACGCTTGATCCGGCTACCTGCCCATTCGAC
CACCAAGCGAAACATCGCATCGAGCGAGCACGTACTCGGATGGAAGCCGGTCTTGTCGATCAGGATGATC
TGGACGAAGAGCATCAGGGGCTCGCGCCAGCCGAACTGTTCGCCAGGCTCAAGGCGCGCATGCCCGACGG
CGAGGATCTCGTCGTGACCCATGGCGATGCCTGCTTGCCGAATATCATGGTGGAAAATGGCCGCTTTTCT
GGATTCATCGACTGTGGCCGGCTGGGTGTGGCGGACCGCTATCAGGACATAGCGTTGGCTACCCGTGATA
TTGCTGAAGAGCTTGGCGGCGAATGGGCTGACCGCTTCCTCGTGCTTTACGGTATCGCCGCTCCCGATTC
GCAGCGCATCGCCTTCTATCGCCTTCTTGACGAGTTCTTCTGAGCGGGACTCTGGGGTTCGAAATGACCG
ACCAAGCGACGCCCAACCTGCCATCACGAGATTTCGATTCCACCGCCGCCTTCTATGAAAGGTTGGGCTT
CGGAATCGTTTTCCGGGACGCCGGCTGGATGATCCTCCAGCGCGGGGATCTCATGCTGGAGTTCTTCGCC
CACCCCAACTTGTTTATTGCAGCTTATAATGGTTACAAATAAAGCAATAGCATCACAAATTTCACAAATA
AAGCATTTTTTTCACTGCATTCTAGTTGTGGTTTGTCCAAACTCATCAATGTATCTTATCATGTCTGTAT
ACCGTCGACCTCTAGCTAGAGCTTGGCGTAATCATGGTCATAGCTGTTTCCTGTGTGAAATTGTTATCCG
CTCACAATTCCACACAACATACGAGCCGGAAGCATAAAGTGTAAAGCCTGGGGTGCCTAATGAGTGAGCT
AACTCACATTAATTGCGTTGCGCTCACTGCCCGCTTTCCAGTCGGGAAACCTGTCGTGCCAGCTGCATTA
ATGAATCGGCCAACGCGCGGGGAGAGGCGGTTTGCGTATTGGGCGCTCTTCCGCTTCCTCGCTCACTGAC
TCGCTGCGCTCGGTCGTTCGGCTGCGGCGAGCGGTATCAGCTCACTCAAAGGCGGTAATACGGTTATCCA
CAGAATCAGGGGATAACGCAGGAAAGAACATGTGAGCAAAAGGCCAGCAAAAGGCCAGGAACCGTAAAAA
GGCCGCGTTGCTGGCGTTTTTCCATAGGCTCCGCCCCCCTGACGAGCATCACAAAAATCGACGCTCAAGT
CAGAGGTGGCGAAACCCGACAGGACTATAAAGATACCAGGCGTTTCCCCCTGGAAGCTCCCTCGTGCGCT
CTCCTGTTCCGACCCTGCCGCTTACCGGATACCTGTCCGCCTTTCTCCCTTCGGGAAGCGTGGCGCTTTC
TCATAGCTCACGCTGTAGGTATCTCAGTTCGGTGTAGGTCGTTCGCTCCAAGCTGGGCTGTGTGCACGAA
CCCCCCGTTCAGCCCGACCGCTGCGCCTTATCCGGTAACTATCGTCTTGAGTCCAACCCGGTAAGACACG
ACTTATCGCCACTGGCAGCAGCCACTGGTAACAGGATTAGCAGAGCGAGGTATGTAGGCGGTGCTACAGA
GTTCTTGAAGTGGTGGCCTAACTACGGCTACACTAGAAGAACAGTATTTGGTATCTGCGCTCTGCTGAAG
CCAGTTACCTTCGGAAAAAGAGTTGGTAGCTCTTGATCCGGCAAACAAACCACCGCTGGTAGCGGTGGTT
TTTTTGTTTGCAAGCAGCAGATTACGCGCAGAAAAAAAGGATCTCAAGAAGATCCTTTGATCTTTTCTAC
GGGGTCTGACGCTCAGTGGAACGAAAACTCACGTTAAGGGATTTTGGTCATGAGATTATCAAAAAGGATC
TTCACCTAGATCCTTTTAAATTAAAAATGAAGTTTTAAATCAATCTAAAGTATATATGAGTAAACTTGGT
CTGACAGTTACCAATGCTTAATCAGTGAGGCACCTATCTCAGCGATCTGTCTATTTCGTTCATCCATAGT
TGCCTGACTCCCCGTCGTGTAGATAACTACGATACGGGAGGGCTTACCATCTGGCCCCAGTGCTGCAATG
ATACCGCGAGACCCACGCTCACCGGCTCCAGATTTATCAGCAATAAACCAGCCAGCCGGAAGGGCCGAGC
GCAGAAGTGGTCCTGCAACTTTATCCGCCTCCATCCAGTCTATTAATTGTTGCCGGGAAGCTAGAGTAAG
TAGTTCGCCAGTTAATAGTTTGCGCAACGTTGTTGCCATTGCTACAGGCATCGTGGTGTCACGCTCGTCG
TTTGGTATGGCTTCATTCAGCTCCGGTTCCCAACGATCAAGGCGAGTTACATGATCCCCCATGTTGTGCA
AAAAAGCGGTTAGCTCCTTCGGTCCTCCGATCGTTGTCAGAAGTAAGTTGGCCGCAGTGTTATCACTCAT
GGTTATGGCAGCACTGCATAATTCTCTTACTGTCATGCCATCCGTAAGATGCTTTTCTGTGACTGGTGAG
TACTCAACCAAGTCATTCTGAGAATAGTGTATGCGGCGACCGAGTTGCTCTTGCCCGGCGTCAATACGGG
ATAATACCGCGCCACATAGCAGAACTTTAAAAGTGCTCATCATTGGAAAACGTTCTTCGGGGCGAAAACT
CTCAAGGATCTTACCGCTGTTGAGATCCAGTTCGATGTAACCCACTCGTGCACCCAACTGATCTTCAGCA
TCTTTTACTTTCACCAGCGTTTCTGGGTGAGCAAAAACAGGAAGGCAAAATGCCGCAAAAAAGGGAATAA
GGGCGACACGGAAATGTTGAATACTCATACTCTTCCTTTTTCAATATTATTGAAGCATTTATCAGGGTTA
TTGTCTCATGAGCGGATACATATTTGAATGTATTTAGAAAAATAAACAAATAGGGGTTCCGCGCACATTT
CCCCGAAAAGTGCCACCTGACGTCGACGGATCGGGA
